Addgene plasmid #120680: Smp_007450-Cd4-bio-His
Purpose: Expression of recombinant S. mansoni protein
Depositing lab: Gavin Wright. Depositing organization: Wellcome Sanger Institute. Publication: A library of cell-surface and secreted proteins from Schistosoma mansoni identifies early serological markers of infection. Cécile Crosnier, Anna V. Protasio, Gabriel Rinaldi, Shona Wilson, Matthew Berriman, Gavin J. Wright. bioRXiv 10.1101/593616.
Backbone
  Vector backbone: pTT3
  Backbone manufacturer: Yves Durocher, NRC
  Backbone size w/o insert (bp): 6686
  Vector type: Mammalian Expression
Growth in bacteria
  Bacterial resistance: Ampicillin, 100 μg/mL
  Growth temperature: 37°C
  Growth strain: DH5alpha
  Copy number: High Copy
Gene/Insert
  Gene/Insert name: Smp_007450
  Species: Schistosoma mansoni
  Insert size (bp): 418
  Entrez Gene: Smp_007450.1 (a.k.a. Smp_007450.1)
  Promoter: CMV
  Tag / fusion protein: ratCd4(d3+4)-bio-6His (C terminal on backbone)
  Cloning method: Restriction Enzyme; 5′ cloning site NotI (not destroyed); 3′ cloning site AscI (not destroyed)
Terms and licenses: Academic/Nonprofit Terms; Industry Terms: Not Available to Industry
How to cite: Smp_007450-Cd4-bio-His was a gift from Gavin Wright (Addgene plasmid # 120680 ; http://n2t.net/addgene:120680 ; RRID:Addgene_120680)
