[The description below was written by a language model from this plasmid's Addgene catalogue record and pLannotate feature annotations shown in this document.]
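Description:
Smp_007450-Cd4-bio-His is a mammalian expression plasmid built on the pTT3 backbone for producing a recombinant, soluble form of the Schistosoma mansoni protein Smp_007450. It is propagated in E. coli as a high-copy plasmid through a ColE1/pUC-type origin and selected with ampicillin via the β-lactamase gene. The backbone also carries an Epstein-Barr virus oriP fragment, which supports episomal maintenance in cells that supply EBNA1 and is a typical feature of vectors designed for high-yield transient transfection. Short lac and tet regulatory fragments annotated near the bacterial origin appear to be backbone remnants with no stated role.

Expression is driven by the CMV immediate early enhancer and promoter. These are followed by adenovirus-derived leader and splice sequences and a chimeric intron fragment, which generally improve transcript processing and yield. The adenoviral pTP hit annotated on the reverse strand probably reflects this leader region rather than an intended coding sequence. A fragment of a mouse immunoglobulin heavy chain signal sequence is annotated just upstream of the insert position, consistent with routing the product into the secretory pathway. The 418 bp Smp_007450 insert, cloned between retained NotI and AscI sites, is not itself annotated but fits the gap before the tag. It is fused at its C terminus to rat Cd4 domains 3 and 4, a biotinylation ("bio") sequence and a 6His tag, with a rabbit β-globin polyadenylation signal terminating the transcript. Only the Cd4 portion of the tag is detected in the feature table.

This tag arrangement allows purification through the His tag and capture or detection through biotin and the Cd4 module. The plasmid belongs to a library of S. mansoni cell-surface and secreted proteins assembled to identify early serological markers of infection.
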