Features (pLannotate 1.2.2; 18 found; start..end, strand, type, name):
      1..380     +  enhancer       CMV enhancer: human cytomegalovirus immediate early enhancer
    382..581     +  promoter       CMV promoter: human cytomegalovirus (CMV) immediate early promoter
    649..687     +  misc_feature   Ad SA (fragment): adenovirus major late transcript splice acceptor (Friedrich and Soriano, 1991)
    720..929     -  CDS            PTP (fragment): TERM_ADE02 - Experimental evidence at protein level: Swiss-Prot protein existence level 1. Protein covalently bound to the viral DNA that acts as a primer for viral genomic replication by DNA strand displacement. Assembles on the viral origin of replication in an initiation complex with viral polymerase, DBP, host NFIA and host POU2F1/OCT1. During initiation, the polymerase covalently couples the first dCTP with Ser- 580 of pTP. The terminal protein stimulates the template activity over 20 fold compared to protein-free templates. Neo-synthesized viral genomes are linked to two preterminal prot
    960..1049    +  intron         chimeric intron (fragment): chimera between introns from adenovirus and immunoglobulin heavy chain genes
   1068..1114    +  CDS            IgH signal sequence (fragment): signal sequence from the mouse immunoglobulin heavy chain variable region
   1611..2171    +  CDS            Cd4 (fragment): CD4_RAT - Experimental evidence at protein level: Swiss-Prot protein existence level 1. Integral membrane glycoprotein that plays an essential role in the immune response and serves multiple functions in responses against both external and internal offenses. In T-cells, functions primarily as a coreceptor for MHC class II molecule:peptide complex. The antigens presented by class II peptides are derived from extracellular proteins while class I peptides are derived from cytosolic proteins. Interacts simultaneously with the T-cell receptor (TCR) and the MHC class II presented by antigen presenti
   2331..2386    +  polyA_signal   β-globin poly(A) signal: rabbit β-globin polyadenylation signal (Gil and Proudfoot, 1987)
   2900..4581    -  rep_origin     oriP (fragment): Epstein-Barr virus oriP replication origin (Yates et al., 2000)
   4708..4812    +  promoter       AmpR promoter: bla
   4813..5673    +  CDS            AmpR: β-lactamase; bla; confers resistance to ampicillin, carbenicillin, and related antibiotics
   5844..6432    +  rep_origin     ori: high-copy-number ColE1/pMB1/pBR322/pUC origin of replication
   6615..6707    +  CDS            lacI (fragment): lac repressor; lacI; The lac repressor binds to the lac operator to inhibit transcription in E. coli. This inhibition can be relieved by adding lactose or isopropyl-β-D-thiogalactopyranoside (IPTG).
   6720..6741    +  protein_bind   CAP binding site: CAP binding activates transcription in the presence of cAMP. E. coli catabolite activator protein
   6756..6786    +  promoter       lac promoter: promoter for the E. coli lac operon
   6794..6810    +  protein_bind   lac operator: The lac repressor binds to the lac operator to inhibit transcription in E. coli. This inhibition can be relieved by adding lactose or isopropyl-β-D-thiogalactopyranoside (IPTG). lac repressor encoded by lacI
   6880..6896    +  promoter       tet promoter (fragment): E. coli promoter for tetracycline efflux protein gene
   6906..6931    -  CDS            bla(M) (fragment): β-lactamase lacking the signal sequence; bla(M); allows cytosolic expression of β-lactamase
>Addgene plasmid #120680 | Smp_007450-Cd4-bio-His | addgene full sequence | sequence record 234067 | Addgene NGS Result
GACATTGATTATTGACTAGTTATTAATAGTAATCAATTACGGGGTCATTAGTTCATAGCCCATATATGGA
GTTCCGCGTTACATAACTTACGGTAAATGGCCCGCCTGGCTGACCGCCCAACGACCCCCGCCCATTGACG
TCAATAATGACGTATGTTCCCATAGTAACGCCAATAGGGACTTTCCATTGACGTCAATGGGTGGAGTATT
TACGGTAAACTGCCCACTTGGCAGTACATCAAGTGTATCATATGCCAAGTCCGCCCCCTATTGACGTCAA
TGACGGTAAATGGCCCGCCTGGCATTATGCCCAGTACATGACCTTACGGGACTTTCCTACTTGGCAGTAC
ATCTACGTATTAGTCATCGCTATTACCATGGTGATGCGGTTTTGGCAGTACACCAATGGGCGTGGATAGC
GGTTTGACTCACGGGGATTTCCAAGTCTCCACCCCATTGACGTCAATGGGAGTTTGTTTTGGCACCAAAA
TCAACGGGACTTTCCAAAATGTCGTAATAACCCCGCCCCGTTGACGCAAATGGGCGGTAGGCGTGTACGG
TGGGAGGTCTATATAAGCAGAGCTCGTTTAGTGAACCGTCAGATCCTCACTCTCTTCCGCATCGCTGTCT
GCGAGGGCCAGCTGTTGGGCTCGCGGTTGAGGACAAACTCTTCGCGGTCTTTCCAGTACTCTTGGATCGG
AAACCCGTCGGCCTCCGAACGGTACTCCGCCACCGAGGGACCTGAGCGAGTCCGCATCGACCGGATCGGA
AAACCTCTCGAGAAAGGCGTCTAACCAGTCACAGTCGCAAGGTAGGCTGAGCACCGTGGCGGGCGGCAGC
GGGTGGCGGTCGGGGTTGTTTCTGGCGGAGGTGCTGCTGATGATGTAATTAAAGTAGGCGGTCTTGAGAC
GGCGGATGGTCGAGGTGAGGTGTGGCAGGCTTGAGATCCAGCTGTTGGGGTGAGTACTCCCTCTCAAAAG
CGGGCATTACTTCTGCGCTAAGATTGTCAGTTTCCAAAAACGAGGAGGATTTGATATTCACCTGGCCCGA
TCTGGCCATACACTTGAGTGACAATGACATCCACTTTGCCTTTCTCTCCACAGGTGTCCACTCCCAGGTC
CAAGTTTGCCACCATGGAGTTTCAGACCCAGGTACTCATGTCCCTGCTGCTCTGCATGTCTGGTGCGGCC
GCCAGAGTGGCCGCTCCTGGCCTGTACGTGAAGAACAGCAGCATCGTGCTGAGCCGGTGGTTCACCAGCG
AGAAGTCCGTGGACATCGACGTGAAGCGGCTGAAAGAAATGATGAAGTCCAAGGACCTGAAGCTGATCGA
CGTGCGCGAGCCCGACGAGCTGGAACAGACCGGCAAGATCCCCTACGCCGTGAACATCCCCCTGGGCGAG
GTGGAAGATGCCTTCAAGCTGGACGAGAAGTCCTTCCTGGAAAAGTACAAGTTCCAGAAACCCAACGTGG
CCGACAAGAACGTGGTGTTCAGCTGCCGCAGCGGCGTGCGGAGCATGCGGGCCCTGAAGATCGTGCAGGA
CCTGGGCTACGAGAACCCCCTGAACCTCGTGGGCGGCTACAACGCCTGGGCCAAAGAGAATGCCGGCGGA
GGCGCGCCGTCGACCTCCATCACGGCCTATAAGAGTGAGGGGGAGTCAGCGGAGTTCTCCTTCCCACTCA
ACCTTGGAGAGGAAAGCCTGCAGGGAGAGTTGAGATGGAAGGCAGAGAAGGCTCCTTCTTCCCAGTCCTG
GATCACCTTCTCCCTAAAGAACCAAAAGGTGTCTGTGCAGAAGTCTACTAGCAACCCCAAGTTCCAGCTG
TCCGAAACGCTCCCACTCACCCTTCAGATACCCCAGGTCTCCCTTCAGTTTGCTGGTTCTGGCAACCTGA
CCCTGACTCTGGACAGAGGGATACTGTATCAGGAAGTGAACCTGGTGGTGATGAAAGTGACTCAGCCCGA
CAGCAACACTTTGACCTGTGAGGTGATGGGACCCACCTCACCCAAGATGAGACTGATCTTGAAGCAGGAG
AATCAGGAGGCCAGGGTCTCCAGGCAGGAGAAAGTGATTCAAGTGCAGGCCCCTGAAGCAGGGGTGTGGC
AATGTCTACTGAGTGAAGGTGAAGAGGTCAAGATGGACTCCAAGATCCAGGTTTTATCCAAAGGGTTGAA
TTCCGGCAGCCTGCACCACATCCTGGACGCCCAGAAGATGCTGTGGAACCACAGGGACAGGAACCTGCCT
CCTCTGGCCCCTCTGGGCCCCCACCACCATCACCACCATTGAGTCTAGACACGTGATTAATTAAGGATCC
CCCGACCTCGACCTCTGGCTAATAAAGGAAATTTATTTTCATTGCAATAGTGTGTTGGAATTTTTTGTGT
CTCTCACTCGGAAGGACATATGGGAGGGCAAATCATTTGGTCGAGATCCCTCGGAGATCTCTAGCTAGAG
GATCGATCCCCGCCCCGGACGAACTAAACCTGACTACGACATCTCTGCCCCTTCTTCGCGGGGCAGTGCA
TGTAATCCCTTCAGTTGGTTGGTACAACTTGCCAACTGGGCCCTGTTCCACATGTGACACGGGGGGGGAC
CAAACACAAAGGGGTTCTCTGACTGTAGTTGACATCCTTATAAATGGATGTGCACATTTGCCAACACTGA
GTGGCTTTCATCCTGGAGCAGACTTTGCAGTCTGTGGACTGCAACACAACATTGCCTTTATGTGTAACTC
TTGGCTGAAGCTCTTACACCAATGCTGGGGGACATGTACCTCCCAGGGGCCCAGGAAGACTACGGGAGGC
TACACCAACGTCAATCAGAGGGGCCTGTGTAGCTACCGATAAGCGGACCCTCAAGAGGGCATTAGCAATA
GTGTTTATAAGGCCCCCTTGTTAACCCTAAACGGGTAGCATATGCTTCCCGGGTAGTAGTATATACTATC
CAGACTAACCCTAATTCAATAGCATATGTTACCCAACGGGAAGCATATGCTATCGAATTAGGGTTAGTAA
AAGGGTCCTAAGGAACAGCGATATCTCCCACCCCATGAGCTGTCACGGTTTTATTTACATGGGGTCAGGA
TTCCACGAGGGTAGTGAACCATTTTAGTCACAAGGGCAGTGGCTGAAGATCAAGGAGCGGGCAGTGAACT
CTCCTGAATCTTCGCCTGCTTCTTCATTCTCCTTCGTTTAGCTAATAGAATAACTGCTGAGTTGTGAACA
GTAAGGTGTATGTGAGGTGCTCGAAAACAAGGTTTCAGGTGACGCCCCCAGAATAAAATTTGGACGGGGG
GTTCAGTGGTGGCATTGTGCTATGACACCAATATAACCCTCACAAACCCCTTGGGCAATAAATACTAGTG
TAGGAATGAAACATTCTGAATATCTTTAACAATAGAAATCCATGGGGTGGGGACAAGCCGTAAAGACTGG
ATGTCCATCTCACACGAATTTATGGCTATGGGCAACACATAATCCTAGTGCAATATGATACTGGGGTTAT
TAAGATGTGTCCCAGGCAGGGACCAAGACAGGTGAACCATGTTGTTACACTCTATTTGTAACAAGGGGAA
AGAGAGTGGACGCCGACAGCAGCGGACTCCACTGGTTGTCTCTAACACCCCCGAAAATTAAACGGGGCTC
CACGCCAATGGGGCCCATAAACAAAGACAAGTGGCCACTCTTTTTTTTGAAATTGTGGAGTGGGGGCACG
CGTCAGCCCCCACACGCCGCCCTGCGGTTTTGGACTGTAAAATAAGGGTGTAATAACTTGGCTGATTGTA
ACCCCGCTAACCACTGCGGTCAAACCACTTGCCCACAAAACCACTAATGGCACCCCGGGGAATACCTGCA
TAAGTAGGTGGGCGGGCCAAGATAGGGGCGCGATTGCTGCGATCTGGAGGACAAATTACACACACTTGCG
CCTGAGCGCCAAGCACAGGGTTGTTGGTCCTCATATTCACGAGGTCGCTGAGAGCACGGTGGGCTAATGT
TGCCATGGGTAGCATATACTACCCAAATATCTGGATAGCATATGCTATCCTAATCTATATCTGGGTAGCA
TAGGCTATCCTAATCTATATCTGGGTAGCATATGCTATCCTAATCTATATCTGGGTAGTATATGCTATCC
TAATTTATATCTGGGTAGCATAGGCTATCCTAATCTATATCTGGGTAGCATATGCTATCCTAATCTATAT
CTGGGTAGTATATGCTATCCTAATCTGTATCCGGGTAGCATATGCTATCCTAATAGAGATTAGGGTAGTA
TATGCTATCCTAATTTATATCTGGGTAGCATATACTACCCAAATATCTGGATAGCATATGCTATCCTAAT
CTATATCTGGGTAGCATATGCTATCCTAATCTATATCTGGGTAGCATAGGCTATCCTAATCTATATCTGG
GTAGCATATGCTATCCTAATCTATATCTGGGTAGTATATGCTATCCTAATTTATATCTGGGTAGCATAGG
CTATCCTAATCTATATCTGGGTAGCATATGCTATCCTAATCTATATCTGGGTAGTATATGCTATCCTAAT
CTGTATCCGGGTAGCATATGCTATCCTCATGATAAGCTGTCAAACATGAGAATTTTCTTGAAGACGAAAG
GGCCTCGTGATACGCCTATTTTTATAGGTTAATGTCATGATAATAATGGTTTCTTAGACGTCAGGTGGCA
CTTTTCGGGGAAATGTGCGCGGAACCCCTATTTGTTTATTTTTCTAAATACATTCAAATATGTATCCGCT
CATGAGACAATAACCCTGATAAATGCTTCAATAATATTGAAAAAGGAAGAGTATGAGTATTCAACATTTC
CGTGTCGCCCTTATTCCCTTTTTTGCGGCATTTTGCCTTCCTGTTTTTGCTCACCCAGAAACGCTGGTGA
AAGTAAAAGATGCTGAAGATCAGTTGGGTGCACGAGTGGGTTACATCGAACTGGATCTCAACAGCGGTAA
GATCCTTGAGAGTTTTCGCCCCGAAGAACGTTTTCCAATGATGAGCACTTTTAAAGTTCTGCTATGTGGC
GCGGTATTATCCCGTGTTGACGCCGGGCAAGAGCAACTCGGTCGCCGCATACACTATTCTCAGAATGACT
TGGTTGAGTACTCACCAGTCACAGAAAAGCATCTTACGGATGGCATGACAGTAAGAGAATTATGCAGTGC
TGCCATAACCATGAGTGATAACACTGCGGCCAACTTACTTCTGACAACGATCGGAGGACCGAAGGAGCTA
ACCGCTTTTTTGCACAACATGGGGGATCATGTAACTCGCCTTGATCGTTGGGAACCGGAGCTGAATGAAG
CCATACCAAACGACGAGCGTGACACCACGATGCCTGCAGCAATGGCAACAACGTTGCGCAAACTATTAAC
TGGCGAACTACTTACTCTAGCTTCCCGGCAACAATTAATAGACTGGATGGAGGCGGATAAAGTTGCAGGA
CCACTTCTGCGCTCGGCCCTTCCGGCTGGCTGGTTTATTGCTGATAAATCTGGAGCCGGTGAGCGTGGGT
CTCGCGGTATCATTGCAGCACTGGGGCCAGATGGTAAGCCCTCCCGTATCGTAGTTATCTACACGACGGG
GAGTCAGGCAACTATGGATGAACGAAATAGACAGATCGCTGAGATAGGTGCCTCACTGATTAAGCATTGG
TAACTGTCAGACCAAGTTTACTCATATATACTTTAGATTGATTTAAAACTTCATTTTTAATTTAAAAGGA
TCTAGGTGAAGATCCTTTTTGATAATCTCATGACCAAAATCCCTTAACGTGAGTTTTCGTTCCACTGAGC
GTCAGACCCCGTAGAAAAGATCAAAGGATCTTCTTGAGATCCTTTTTTTCTGCGCGTAATCTGCTGCTTG
CAAACAAAAAAACCACCGCTACCAGCGGTGGTTTGTTTGCCGGATCAAGAGCTACCAACTCTTTTTCCGA
AGGTAACTGGCTTCAGCAGAGCGCAGATACCAAATACTGTTCTTCTAGTGTAGCCGTAGTTAGGCCACCA
CTTCAAGAACTCTGTAGCACCGCCTACATACCTCGCTCTGCTAATCCTGTTACCAGTGGCTGCTGCCAGT
GGCGATAAGTCGTGTCTTACCGGGTTGGACTCAAGACGATAGTTACCGGATAAGGCGCAGCGGTCGGGCT
GAACGGGGGGTTCGTGCACACAGCCCAGCTTGGAGCGAACGACCTACACCGAACTGAGATACCTACAGCG
TGAGCTATGAGAAAGCGCCACGCTTCCCGAAGGGAGAAAGGCGGACAGGTATCCGGTAAGCGGCAGGGTC
GGAACAGGAGAGCGCACGAGGGAGCTTCCAGGGGGAAACGCCTGGTATCTTTATAGTCCTGTCGGGTTTC
GCCACCTCTGACTTGAGCGTCGATTTTTGTGATGCTCGTCAGGGGGGCGGAGCCTATGGAAAAACGCCAG
CAACGCGGCCTTTTTACGGTTCCTGGCCTTTTGCTGGCCTTTTGCTCACATGTTCTTTCCTGCGTTATCC
CCTGATTCTGTGGATAACCGTATTACCGCCTTTGAGTGAGCTGATACCGCTCGCCGCAGCCGAACGACCG
AGCGCAGCGAGTCAGTGAGCGAGGAAGCGGAAGAGCGCCCAATACGCAAACCGCCTCTCCCCGCGCGTTG
GCCGATTCATTAATGCAGCTGGCACGACAGGTTTCCCGACTGGAAAGCGGGCAGTGAGCGCAACGCAATT
AATGTGAGTTAGCTCACTCATTAGGCACCCCAGGCTTTACACTTTATGCTTCCGGCTCGTATGTTGTGTG
GAATTGTGAGCGGATAACAATTTCACACAGGAAACAGCTATGACCATGATTACGCCAAGCTCTAGCTAGA
GGTCGACCAATTCTCATGTTTGACAGCTTATCATCGCAGATCCGGGCAACGTTGTTGCCATTGCTGCAGG
CGCAGAACTGGTAGGTATGGAAGATCTATACATTGAATCAATATTGGCAATTAGCCATATTAGTCATTGG
TTATATAGCATAAATCAATATTGGCTATTGGCCATTGCATACGTTGTATCTATATCATAATATGTACATT
TATATTGGCTCATGTCCAATATGACCGCCATGTT
